>Addgene plasmid #217609 | DVA_pBR322_EH | addgene full sequence | sequence record 442034 | Addgene NGS Result
GCGCGACCCACGCTCACCGGCTCCAGATTTATCAGCAATAAACCAGCCAGCCGGAAGGGCCGAGCGCAGA
AGTGGTCCTGCAACTTTATCCGCCTCCATCCAGTCTATTAATTGTTGCCGGGAAGCTAGAGTAAGTAGTT
CGCCAGTTAATAGTTTGCGCAACGTTGTTGCCATTGCTACAGGCATCGTGGTGTCACGCTCGTCGTTTGG
TATGGCTTCATTCAGCTCCGGTTCCCAACGATCAAGGCGAGTTACATGATCCCCCATGTTGTGCAAAAAA
GCGGTTAGCTCCTTCGGTCCTCCGATCGTTGTCAGAAGTAAGTTGGCCGCAGTGTTATCACTCATGGTTA
TGGCAGCACTGCATAATTCTCTTACTGTCATGCCATCCGTAAGATGCTTTTCTGTGACTGGTGAGTACTC
AACCAAGTCATTCTGAGAATAGTGTATGCGGCGACCGAGTTGCTCTTGCCCGGCGTCAATACGGGATAAT
ACCGCGCCACATAGCAGAACTTTAAAAGTGCTCATCATTGGAAAACGTTCTTCGGGGCGAAAACTCTCAA
GGATCTTACCGCTGTTGAGATCCAGTTCGATGTAACCCACTCGTGCACCCAACTGATCTTCAGCATCTTT
TACTTTCACCAGCGTTTCTGGGTGAGCAAAAACAGGAAGGCAAAATGCCGCAAAAAAGGGAATAAGGGCG
ACACGGAAATGTTGAATACTCATACTCTTCCTTTTTCAATATTATTGAAGCATTTATCAGGGTTATTGTC
TCATGAGCGGATACATATTTGAATGTATTTAGAAAAATAAACAAATAGGGGTTCCGCGCACATTTCCCCG
AAAAGTGCCACCTGACGTCTAAGAAACCATTATTATCATGACATTAACCTATAAAAATAGGCGTATCACG
AGGCAGAATTTCAGATAAAAAAAATCCTTAGCTTTCGCTAAGGATGATTTCTGGAATTCGCGGCCGCTTC
TAGAGACTAGTGGAGGTCTCAGCTTATGTCTTCCCTGCACCATATGCGGTGTGAAATACCGCACAGATGC
GTAAGGAGAAAATACCGCATCAGGCGCCATTCGCCATTCAGGCTGCGCAACTGTTGGGAAGGGCGATCGG
TGCGGGCCTCTTCGCTATTACGCCAGCTGGCGAAAGGGGGATGTGCTGCAAGGCGATTAAGTTGGGTAAC
GCCAGGGTTTTCCCAGTCACGACGTTGTAAAACGACGGCCAGTGAATTCGAGCTCGGTACCCGGGGATCC
TCTAGAGTCGACCTGCAGGCATGCAAGCTTGGCGTAATCATGGTCATAGCTGTTTCCTGTGTGAAATTGT
TATCCGCTCACAATTCCACACAACATACGAGCCGGAAGCATAAAGTGTAAAGCCTGGGGTGCCTAATGAG
TGAGCTAACTCACATTAATTGCGTTGCGCTCACTGCCCGCTTTCCAGTCGGGAAACCTGTCGTGCCAGCT
GCATTAATGAATCGGCCAACGCGCGGGGGTTAAGAAGACGTACTAAGAGACCTTCTAACACCTACATCTG
TATTAACGAAGCGCTGGCATTGACCCTGAGTGATTTTTCTCTGGTCCCGCCGCATCCATACCGCCAGTTG
TTTACCCTCACAACGTTCCAGTAACCGGGCATGTTCATCATCAGTAACCCGTATCGTGAGCATCCTCTCT
CGTTTCATCGGTATCATTACCCCATGAACAGAAATCCCCCTTACACGGAGGCATCAGTGACCAAACAGGA
AAAAACCGCCCTTAACATGGCCCGCTTTATCAGAAGCCAGACATTAACGCTTCTGGAGAAACTCAACGAG
CTGGACGCGGATGAACAGGCAGACATCTGTGAATCGCTTCACGACCACGCTGATGAGCTTTACCGCAGCT
GCCTCGCGCGTTTCGGTGATGACGGTGAAAACCTCTGACACATGCAGCTCCCGGCGACGGTCACAGCTTG
TCTGTAAGCGGATGCCGGGAGCAGACAAGCCCGTCAGGGCGCGTCAGCGGGTGTTGGCGGGTGTCGGGGC
GCAGCCATGACCCAGTCACGTAGCGATAGCGGAGTGTATACTGGCTTAACTATGCGGCATCAGAGCAGAT
TGTACTGAGAGTGCACCATTGCGGTGTGAAATACCGCACAGATGCGTAAGGAGAAAATACCGCATCAGGC
GCTCTTCCGCTTCCTCGCTCACTGACTCGCTGCGCTCGGTCGTTCGGCTGCGGCGAGCGGTATCAGCTCA
CTCAAAGGCGGTAATACGGTTATCCACAGAATCAGGGGATAACGCAGGAAAGAACATGTGAGCAAAAGGC
CAGCAAAAGGCCAGGAACCGTAAAAAGGCCGCGTTGCTGGCGTTTTTCCATAGGCTCCGCCCCCCTGACG
AGCATCACAAAAATCGACGCTCAAGTCAGAGGTGGCGAAACCCGACAGGACTATAAAGATACCAGGCGTT
TCCCCCTGGAAGCTCCCTCGTGCGCTCTCCTGTTCCGACCCTGCCGCTTACCGGATACCTGTCCGCCTTT
CTCCCTTCGGGAAGCGTGGCGCTTTCTCATAGCTCACGCTGTAGGTATCTCAGTTCGGTGTAGGTCGTTC
GCTCCAAGCTGGGCTGTGTGCACGAACCCCCCGTTCAGCCCGACCGCTGCGCCTTATCCGGTAACTATCG
TCTTGAGTCCAACCCGGTAAGACACGACTTATCGCCACTGGCAGCAGCCACTGGTAACAGGATTAGCAGA
GCGAGGTATGTAGGCGGTGCTACAGAGTTCTTGAAGTGGTGGCCTAACTACGGCTACACTAGAAGGACAG
TATTTGGTATCTGCGCTCTGCTGAAGCCAGTTACCTTCGGAAAAAGAGTTGGTAGCTCTTGATCCGGCAA
ACAAACCACCGCTGGTAGCGGTGGTTTTTTTGTTTGCAAGCAGCAGATTACGCGCAGAAAAAAAGGATCT
CAAGAAGATCCTTTGATCTTTTCTACCGGTCCGTCCAAAAAAAAAGGCTCCAAAAGGAGCCTTTAATTGT
ATCGGTGATTACCAATGCTTAATCAGTGAGGCACCTATCTCAGCGATCTGTCTATTTCGTTCATCCATAG
TTGCCTGACTCCCCGTCGTGTAGATAACTACGATACGGGAGGGCTTACCATCTGGCCCCAGTGCTGCAAT
GATACC
Features (pLannotate 1.2.2; 16 found; start..end, strand, type, name):
    724..828     -  promoter       AmpR promoter: bla
    918..961     -  terminator     bacterial terminator: putative bacterial transcription terminator
    964..985     +  misc_feature   BioBrick prefix: BioBrick prefix for parts that do not start with "ATG"
   1016..1074    +  misc_feature   bom (fragment): basis of mobility region from pBR322
   1080..1237    -  CDS            lacZα (fragment): LacZα fragment of β-galactosidase; lacZ fragment
   1234..1290    +  misc_feature   MCS: pUC18/19 multiple cloning site
   1327..1343    -  protein_bind   lac operator: The lac repressor binds to the lac operator to inhibit transcription in E. coli. This inhibition can be relieved by adding lactose or isopropyl-β-D-thiogalactopyranoside (IPTG). lac repressor encoded by lacI
   1351..1381    -  promoter       lac promoter: promoter for the E. coli lac operon
   1396..1417    -  protein_bind   CAP binding site: CAP binding activates transcription in the presence of cAMP. E. coli catabolite activator protein
   1430..1498    -  CDS            lacI (fragment): lac repressor; lacI; The lac repressor binds to the lac operator to inhibit transcription in E. coli. This inhibition can be relieved by adding lactose or isopropyl-β-D-thiogalactopyranoside (IPTG).
   1587..1697    -  CDS            mbeC (fragment): MBEC_ECOLX - Experimental evidence at protein level: Swiss-Prot protein existence level 1. Required for efficient mobilization of ColE1 plasmid and is thus essential to promote the specific transfer of the plasmid during conjugation. Probably functions by inducing DNA bending, helping the MbeA relaxase to melt the DNA around the nic site and cleave the phosphodiester bond. Binds specifically double-stranded DNA (dsDNA) containing the ColE1 oriT but does not recognize the inverted repeat (IR). From Escherichia coli.
   1737..1928    +  CDS            rop: Rop protein, which maintains plasmids at low copy number; rop
   2030..2169    +  misc_feature   bom: basis of mobility region from pBR322
   2355..2943    -  rep_origin     ori: high-copy-number ColE1/pMB1/pBR322/pUC origin of replication
   2974..3013    -  terminator     fd terminator: central terminator from bacteriophage fd (Otsuka and Kunisawa, 1982)
   3019..723     -  CDS            AmpR (across the origin): β-lactamase; bla; confers resistance to ampicillin, carbenicillin, and related antibiotics
