[The description below was written by a language model from this plasmid's Addgene catalogue record and pLannotate feature annotations shown in this document.]
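Description:
DVA_pBR322_EH is an empty destination vector for CIDAR MoClo (Golden Gate-style modular) cloning in E. coli, built on the DVA backbone and catalogued as a synthetic biology vector. It carries no insert. According to the record, it presents the E and H CIDAR MoClo overhangs and is intended to receive either level 0 parts or level 2 assemblies. The full sequence record is about 3.2 kb.

Propagation relies on a pBR322-type ColE1/pMB1 origin accompanied by the rop gene, whose product holds copy number down, consistent with the catalogue listing of the plasmid as low copy. The generic "high-copy" wording in the automated origin annotation reflects the shared origin family rather than this plasmid's behaviour. A pBR322 bom (basis of mobility) region and small fragments of bom and mbeC also came along with the origin segment. Selection is by ampicillin through β-lactamase (AmpR) expressed from its own bla promoter, and the fd phage terminator and a putative bacterial terminator flank the marker region.

The cloning site is occupied by a lacZα dropout cassette: a lacZα fragment with the pUC18/19 multiple cloning site, driven by the lac promoter with its CAP binding site and lac operator, plus a residual lacI fragment. A BioBrick prefix lies beside it. In MoClo destination vectors of this kind, replacing the lacZα cassette with assembled parts generally allows blue/white screening of recombinants, although the record does not state this explicitly, nor does the feature table annotate the Type IIS restriction sites or the overhangs themselves. The vector belongs to a set of MoClo-compatible backbones made for modular protein expression in E. coli, here offering a lower-copy alternative.
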