Addgene plasmid #217609: DVA_pBR322_EH
Purpose: (Empty Backbone) Destination vector with ampicillin resistance and pBR322 origin of replication. Carries E-H CIDAR MoClo overhangs for level 0 or 2 construct cloning.
Depositing lab: Wei Huang. Depositing organization: University of Oxford. Publication: Construction and Characterization of MoClo-Compatible Vectors for Modular Protein Expression in E. coli. Nielsen JR, Lewis MJ, Huang WE. ACS Synth Biol. 2025 Jan 12. doi: 10.1021/acssynbio.4c00564. PubMed 39801078.
Backbone
  Vector backbone: DVA
  Vector type: Synthetic Biology
Growth in bacteria
  Bacterial resistance: Ampicillin, 100 μg/mL
  Growth temperature: 37°C
  Growth strain: DH5alpha
  Copy number: Low Copy
Gene/Insert
  Gene/Insert name: None
  Mutation: None
Terms and licenses: Academic/Nonprofit Terms; Industry Terms: Not Available to Industry
How to cite: DVA_pBR322_EH was a gift from Wei Huang (Addgene plasmid # 217609 ; http://n2t.net/addgene:217609 ; RRID:Addgene_217609)
